>Addgene plasmid #135556 | pET-28a-His6-SUMO-RABIF | addgene full sequence | sequence record 271663 | Addgene NGS Result
TGGCGAATGGG
[124 nt withheld, positions 12-135]
C
[91 nt withheld, positions 137-227]
A
[49 nt withheld, positions 229-277]
CCTTTGACGTTGGAGTCCACGTTCTTT
[37 nt withheld, positions 305-341]
ACCCTATCTCGGTCTATTCTTTTGATTTATAAGGGATTTTGCCGATTTCGGCCTATTGGTTAAAAAATGA
GCTGATTTAACAAAAATTTAACGCGAATTTTAACAAAATATTAACGCTTACAATTTAGGTGGCACTTTTC
GGGGAAATGTGCGCGGAACCCCTATTTGTTTATTTTTCTAAATACATTCAAATATGTATCCGCTCATGAA
TTAATTCTTAGAAAAACTCATCGAGCATCAAATGAAACTGCAATTTATTCATATCAGGATTATCAATACC
ATATTTTTGAAAAAGCCGTTTCTGTAATGAAGGAGAAAACTCACCGAGGCAGTTCCATAGGATGGCAAGA
TCCTGGTATCGGTCTGCGATTCCGACTCGTCCAACATCAATACAACCTATTAATTTCCCCTCGTCAAAAA
TAAGGTTATCAAGTGAGAAATCACCATGAGTGACGACTGAATCCGGTGAGAATGGCAAAAGTTTATGCAT
TTCTTTCCAGACTTGTTCAACAGGCCAGCCATTACGCTCGTCATCAAAATCACTCGCATCAACCAAACCG
TTATTCATTCGTGATTGCGCCTGAGCGAGACGAAATACGCGATCGCTGTTAAAAGGACAATTACAAACAG
GAATCGAATGCAACCGGCGCAGGAACACTGCCAGCGCATCAACAATATTTTCACCTGAATCAGGATATTC
TTCTAATACCTGGAATGCTGTTTTCCCGGGGATCGCAGTGGTGAGTAACCATGCATCATCAGGAGTACGG
ATAAAATGCTTGATGGTCGGAAGAGGCATAAATTCCGTCAGCCAGTTTAGTCTGACCATCTCATCTGTAA
CATCATTGGCAACGCTACCTTTGCCATGTTTCAGAAACAACTCTGGCGCATCGGGCTTCCCATACAATCG
ATAGATTGTCGCACCTGATTGCCCGACATTATCGCGAGCCCATTTATACCCATATAAATCAGCATCCATG
TTGGAATTTAATCGCGGCCTAGAGCAAGACGTTTCCCGTTGAATATGGCTCATAACACCCCTTGTATTAC
TGTTTATGTAAGCAGACAGTTTTATTGTTCATGACCAAAATCCCTTAACGTGAGTTTTCGTTCCACTGAG
CGTCAGACCCCGTAGAAAAGATCAAAGGATCTTCTTGAGATCCTTTTTTTCTGCGCGTAATCTGCTGCTT
GCAAACAAAAAAACCACCGCTACCAGCGGTGGTTTGTTTGCCGGATCAAGAGCTACCAACTCTTTTTCCG
AAGGTAACTGGCTTCAGCAGAGCGCAGATACCAAATACTGTCCTTCTAGTGTAGCCGTAGTTAGGCCACC
ACTTCAAGAACTCTGTAGCACCGCCTACATACCTCGCTCTGCTAATCCTGTTACCAGTGGCTGCTGCCAG
TGGCGATAAGTCGTGTCTTACCGGGTTGGACTCAAGACGATAGTTACCGGATAAGGCGCAGCGGTCGGGC
TGAACGGGGGGTTCGTGCACACAGCCCAGCTTGGAGCGAACGACCTACACCGAACTGAGATACCTACAGC
GTGAGCTATGAGAAAGCGCCACGCTTCCCGAAGGGAGAAAGGCGGACAGGTATCCGGTAAGCGGCAGGGT
CGGAACAGGAGAGCGCACGAGGGAGCTTCCAGGGGGAAACGCCTGGTATCTTTATAGTCCTGTCGGGTTT
CGCCACCTCTGACTTGAGCGTCGATTTTTGTGATGCTCGTCAGGGGGGCGGAGCCTATGGAAAAACGCCA
GCAACGCGGCCTTTTTACGGTTCCTGGCCTTTTGCTGGCCTTTTGCTCACATGTTCTTTCCTGCGTTATC
CCCTGATTCTGTGGATAACCGTATTACCGCCTTTGAGTGAGCTGATACCGCTCGCCGCAGCCGAACGACC
GAGCGCAGCGAGTCAGTGAGCGAGGAAGCGGAAGAGCGCCTGATGCGGTATTTTCTCCTTACGCATCTGT
GCGGTATTTCACACCGCAATGGTGCACTCTCAGTACAATCTGCTCTGATGCCGCATAGTTAAGCCAGTAT
ACACTCCGCTATCGCTACGTGACTGGGTCATGGCTGCGCCCCGACACCCGCCAACACCCGCTGACGCGCC
CTGACGGGCTTGTCTGCTCCCGGCATCCGCTTACAGACAAGCTGTGACCGTCTCCGGGAGCTGCATGTGT
CAGAGGTTTTCACCGTCATCACCGAAACGCGCGAGGCAGCTGCGGTAAAGCTCATCAGCGTGGTCGTGAA
GCGATTCACAGATGTCTGCCTGTTCATCCGCGTCCAGCTCGTTGAGTTTCTCCAGAAGCGTTAATGTCTG
GCTTCTGATAAAGCGGGCCATGTTAAGGGCGGTTTTTTCCTGTTTGGTCACTGATGCCTCCGTGTAAGGG
GGATTTCTGTTCATGGGGGTAATGATACCGATGAAACGAGAGAGGATGCTCACGATACGGGTTACTGATG
ATGAACATGCCCGGTTACTGGAACGTTGTGAGGGTAAACAACTGGCGGTATGGATGCGGCGGGACCAGAG
AAAAATCACTCAGGGTCAATGCCAGCGCTTCGTTAATACAGATGTAGGTGTTCCACAGGGTAGCCAGCAG
CATCCTGCGATGCAGATCCGGAACATAATGGTGCAGGGCGCTGACTTCCGCGTTTCCAGACTTTACGAAA
CACGGAAACCGAAGACCATTCATGTTGTTGCTCAGGTCGCAGACGTTTTGCAGCAGCAGTCGCTTCACGT
TCGCTCGCGTATCGGTGATTCATTCTGCTAACCAGTAAGGCAACCCCGCCAGCCTAGCCGGGTCCTCAAC
GACAGGAGCACGATCATGCGCACCCGTGGGGCCGCCATGCCGGCGATAATGGCCTGCTTCTCGCCGAAAC
GTTTGGTGGCGGGACCAGTGACGAAGGCTTGAGCGAGGGCGTGCAAGATTCCGAATACCGCAAGCGACAG
GCCGATCATCGTCGCGCTCCAGCGAAAGCGGTCCTCGCCGAAAATGACCCAGAGCGCTGCCGGCACCTGT
CCTACGAGTTGCATGATAAAGAAGACAGTCATAAGTGCGGCGACGATAGTCATGCCCCGCGCCCACCGGA
AGGAGCTGACTGGGTTGAAGGCTCTCAAGGGCATCGGTCGAGATCCCGGTGCCTAATGAGTGAGCTAACT
TACATTAATTGCGTTGCGCTCACTGCCCGCTTTCCAGTCGGGAAACCTGTCGTGCCAGCTGCATTAATGA
ATCGGCCAACGCGCGGGGAGAGGCGGTTTGCGTATTGGGCGCCAGGGTGGTTTTTCTTTTCACCAGTGAG
ACGGGCAACAGCTGATTGCCCTTCACCGCCTGGCCCTGAGAGAGTTGCAGCAAGCGGTCCACGCTGGTTT
GCCCCAGCAGGCGAAAATCCTGTTTGATGGTGGTTAACGGCGGGATATAACATGAGCTGTCTTCGGTATC
GTCGTATCCCACTACCGAGATATCCGCACCAACGCGCAGCCCGGACTCGGTAATGGCGCGCATTGCGCCC
AGCGCCATCTGATCGTTGGCAACCAGCATCGCAGTGGGAACGATGCCCTCATTCAGCATTTGCATGGTTT
GTTGAAAACCGGACATGGCACTCCAGTCGCCTTCCCGTTCCGCTATCGGCTGAATTTGATTGCGAGTGAG
ATATTTATGCCAGCCAGCCAGACGCAGACGCGCCGAGACAGAACTTAATGGGCCCGCTAACAGCGCGATT
TGCTGGTGACCCAATGCGACCAGATGCTCCACGCCCAGTCGCGTACCGTCTTCATGGGAGAAAATAATAC
TGTTGATGGGTGTCTGGTCAGAGACATCAAGAAATAACGCCGGAACATTAGTGCAGGCAGCTTCCACAGC
AATGGCATCCTGGTCATCCAGCGGATAGTTAATGATCAGCCCACTGACGCGTTGCGCGAGAAGATTGTGC
ACCGCCGCTTTACAGGCTTCGACGCCGCTTCGTTCTACCATCGACACCACCACGCTGGCACCCAGTTGAT
CGGCGCGAGATTTAATCGCCGCGACAATTTGCGACGGCGCGTGCAGGGCCAGACTGGAGGTGGCAACGCC
AATCAGCAACGACTGTTTGCCCGCCAGTTGTTGTGCCACGCGGTTGGGAATGTAATTCAGCTCCGCCATC
GCCGCTTCCACTTTTTCCCGCGTTTTCGCAGAAACGTGGCTGGCCTGGTTCACCACGCGGGAAACGGTCT
GATAAGAGACACCGGCATACTCTGCGACATCGTATAACGTTACTGGTTTCACATTCACCACCCTGAATTG
ACTCTCTTCCGGGCGCTATCATGCCATACCGCGAAAGGTTTTGCGCCATTCGATGGTGTCCGGGATCTCG
ACGCTCTCCCTTATGCGACTCCTGCATTAGGAAGCAGCCCAGTAGTAGGTTGAGGCCGTTGAGCACCGCC
GCCGCAAGGAATGGTGCATGCAAGGAGATGGCGCCCAACAGTCCCCCGGCCACGGGGCCTGCCACCATAC
CCACGCCGAAACAAGCGCTCATGAGCCCGAAGTGGCGAGCCCGATCTTCCCCATCGGTGATGTCGGCGAT
ATAGGCGCCAGCAACCGCACCTGTGGCGCCGGTGATGCCGGCCACGATGCGTCCGGCGTAGAGGATCGAG
ATCTCGATCCCGCGAAATTAATACGACTCACTATAGGGGAATTGTGAGCGGATAACAATTCCCCTCTAGA
AATAATTTTGTTTAACTTTAAGAAGGAGATATACCATGGGCAGCAGCCATCATCATCATCATCACAGCAG
CGGCCTGGTGCCGCGCGGCAGCCATATGGCTAGCATGTCGGACTCAGAAGTCAATCAAGAAGCTAAGCCA
GAGGTCAAGCCAGAAGTCAAGCCTGAGACTCACATCAATTTAAAGGTGTCCGATGGATCTTCAGAGATCT
TCTTCAAGATCAAAAAGACCACTCCTTTAAGAAGGCTGATGGAAGCGTTCGCTAAAAGACAGGGTAAGGA
AATGGACTCCTTAAGATTCTTGTACGACGGTATTAGAATTCAAGCTGATCAGACCCCTGAAGATTTGGAC
ATGGAGGATAACGATATTATTGAGGCTCACAGAGAACAGATTGGTGGATCCATGGAACCAGCGGAGCAGC
CGAGCGAGTTAGTGTCAGCCGAGGGCCGAAACCGGAAGGCGGTGCTGTGCCAGCGTTGCGGCTCCCGGGT
GCTGCAGCCAGGGACCGCTCTCTTCTCTCGCCGACAGCTTTTCCTTCCCTCCATGAGAAAGAAGCCAGCT
CTGTCTGACGGCAGCAATCCTGACGGCGATCTCCTCCAGGAACACTGGCTGGTTGAGGACATGTTCATTT
TTGAGAATGTGGGCTTCACCAAGGACGTGGGCAACATCAAGTTTCTGGTCTGCGCAGACTGTGAAATTGG
ACCAATTGGCTGGCATTGCCTAGATGACAAGAACAGTTTCTATGTGGCCTTGGAACGAGTTTCCCATGAG
TAACTCGACAAGCTTGCGGCCGCACTCGAGCACCACCACCACCACCACTGAGATCCGGCTGCTAACAAAG
CCCGAAAGGAAGCTGAGTTGGCTGCTGCCACCGCTGAGCAATAACTAGCATAACCCCTTGGGGCCTCTAA
ACGGGTCTTGAGGGGTTTTTTGCTGAAAGGAGGAACTATATCCGGAT
Features (pLannotate 1.2.2; 22 found; start..end, strand, type, name):
     12..440     +  rep_origin     f1 ori (sequence partly withheld): f1 bacteriophage origin of replication; arrow indicates direction of (+) strand synthesis
    493..550     +  promoter       AmpR promoter (fragment): bla
    559..1374    -  CDS            KanR: aminoglycoside phosphotransferase; aph(3')-Ia; confers resistance to kanamycin in bacteria or G418 (Geneticin®) in eukaryotes
   1496..2084    +  rep_origin     ori: high-copy-number ColE1/pMB1/pBR322/pUC origin of replication
   2270..2409    -  misc_feature   bom: basis of mobility region from pBR322
   2511..2702    -  CDS            rop: Rop protein, which maintains plasmids at low copy number; rop
   2719..3099    +  CDS            YPB1_ECOLX: Protein predicted: Swiss-Prot protein existence level 4. From Escherichia coli.
   3171..3462    -  CDS            TcR (fragment): tetracycline efflux protein; tet; confers resistance to tetracycline
   3477..3498    -  protein_bind   CAP binding site: CAP binding activates transcription in the presence of cAMP. E. coli catabolite activator protein
   3511..4593    -  CDS            lacI: lac repressor; lacI; The lac repressor binds to the lac operator to inhibit transcription in E. coli. This inhibition can be relieved by adding lactose or isopropyl-β-D-thiogalactopyranoside (IPTG).
   4594..4671    -  promoter       lacI promoter: lacI
   4679..4958    -  CDS            TcR (fragment): tetracycline efflux protein; tet; confers resistance to tetracycline
   4980..4998    +  promoter       T7 promoter: promoter for bacteriophage T7 RNA polymerase
   4999..5023    +  protein_bind   lac operator: The lac repressor binds to the lac operator to inhibit transcription in E. coli. This inhibition can be relieved by adding lactose or isopropyl-β-D-thiogalactopyranoside (IPTG). lac repressor encoded by lacI
   5038..5060    +  RBS            RBS: efficient ribosome binding site from bacteriophage T7 gene 10 (Olins and Rangwala, 1989)
   5079..5095    +  CDS            capTEV™ (fragment): composite tag for in vivo biotinylation, TEV protease cleavage, and 6xHis tagging
   5106..5123    +  CDS            thrombin site: thrombin recognition and cleavage site
   5136..5428    +  CDS            SUMO (fragment): cleavable ubiquitin-like protein tag; S. cerevisiae SMT3 (truncated)
   5433..5801    +  CDS            RABIF: MSS4_HUMAN - Also known as MSS4, RASGRF3. Experimental evidence at protein level: Swiss-Prot protein existence level 1. Guanine-nucleotide-releasing protein that acts on members of the SEC4/YPT1/RAB subfamily. Stimulates GDP release from both YPT1, RAB3A and RAB10, but is less active on these proteins than on the SEC4 protein (PubMed:31540829). Might play a general role in vesicular transport. From Homo sapiens (Human).
   5832..5849    +  CDS            9xHis (fragment): 9xHis affinity tag
   5859..5908    +  CDS            SET1 (fragment): solubility-enhancement tag derived from T7 phage gene 10B
   5916..5963    +  terminator     T7 terminator: transcription terminator for bacteriophage T7 RNA polymerase
