[The description below was written by a language model from this plasmid's Addgene catalogue record and pLannotate feature annotations shown in this document.]
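Description:
pET-28a-His6-SUMO-RABIF is a bacterial expression plasmid built on the pET28a backbone for producing human RABIF (also known as MSS4) as a recombinant protein in E. coli. The 5,988 nt plasmid carries a ColE1/pBR322-type origin together with the rop gene and bom region, which normally keep this class of replicon at a moderate to low copy number (the catalogue lists copy number as unknown). It also carries an f1 phage origin and an aminoglycoside phosphotransferase gene for kanamycin selection. Short tetracycline-resistance and AmpR promoter fragments in the annotation are backbone remnants, not functional markers.

The expression cassette is the standard pET arrangement. A T7 promoter is followed directly by a lac operator and the T7 gene 10 ribosome binding site, with a T7 terminator downstream and a plasmid-borne lacI gene supplying repressor. Transcription therefore depends on T7 RNA polymerase, as provided by hosts such as BL21 derivatives, and can be induced with IPTG. The open reading frame encodes an N-terminal 6xHis tag (annotated by the software as a fragment of a composite tag), a thrombin cleavage site, a yeast SMT3-derived SUMO domain and then the roughly 370 bp RABIF coding sequence, cloned between BamHI and XhoI. The SUMO module is a cleavable ubiquitin-like tag commonly used to aid solubility. A vector-encoded His tag fragment lies downstream of the insert, but the record does not show whether it is translated, and the catalogue lists only N-terminal tags. According to the record, the construct is used to express RABIF in BL21 and purify it on Ni-NTA resin. The associated work concerns RABIF as a Rab-stabilizing holdase chaperone.
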