Addgene plasmid #135556: pET-28a-His6-SUMO-RABIF
Purpose: Express human RABIF in E. coli BL21, purified via HisPur Ni-NTA Resin
Depositing lab: Jingshi Shen. Depositing organization: University of Colorado, Boulder. Publication: RABIF/MSS4 is a Rab-stabilizing holdase chaperone required for GLUT4 exocytosis. Gulbranson DR, Davis EM, Demmitt BA, Ouyang Y, Ye Y, Yu H, Shen J. Proc Natl Acad Sci U S A. 2017 Sep 26;114(39):E8224-E8233. doi: 10.1073/pnas.1712176114. Epub 2017 Sep 11. PubMed 28894007.
Backbone
  Vector backbone: pET28a
  Vector type: Bacterial Expression
Growth in bacteria
  Bacterial resistance: Kanamycin, 50 μg/mL
  Growth temperature: 37°C
  Growth strain: DH5alpha
  Copy number: Unknown
Gene/Insert
  Gene/Insert name: RABIF
  Species: H. sapiens (human)
  Insert size (bp): 372
  Entrez Gene: RABIF (a.k.a. MSS4, RASGFR3, RASGRF3)
  Promoter: T7 promoter
  Tag / fusion protein: 6xHis tag, thrombin recognition and cleavage site, then ubiquitin-like protein tag (N terminal on backbone)
  Cloning method: Restriction Enzyme; 5′ cloning site BamHI (not destroyed); 3′ cloning site XhoI (not destroyed)
  Sequencing primers: 5′ T7 promoter; 3′ T7 terminator
Terms and licenses: Academic/Nonprofit Terms; Industry Terms: Not Available to Industry
How to cite: pET-28a-His6-SUMO-RABIF was a gift from Jingshi Shen (Addgene plasmid # 135556 ; http://n2t.net/addgene:135556 ; RRID:Addgene_135556)
